Addgene plasmid #126847: Pk_P41-Cd4-bio-His
Purpose: Expression of recombinant P. knowlesi protein in mammalian cells
Depositing lab: Gavin Wright. Depositing organization: Wellcome Sanger Institute. Publication: A panel of recombinant proteins from human-infective Plasmodium species for serological surveillance. Muller-Sienerth N, Shilts J, Kadir KA, Yman V, Homann MV, Asghar M, Ngasala B, Singh B, Farnert A, Wright GJ. Malar J. 2020 Jan 17;19(1):31. doi: 10.1186/s12936-020-3111-5. PubMed 31952523.
Backbone
  Vector backbone: pTT3
  Backbone manufacturer: Yves Durocher, NRC
  Backbone size w/o insert (bp): 6688
  Total vector size (bp): 7803
  Vector type: Mammalian Expression
Growth in bacteria
  Bacterial resistance: Ampicillin, 100 μg/mL
  Growth temperature: 37°C
  Growth strain: DH5alpha
  Copy number: High Copy
Gene/Insert
  Gene/Insert name: P41 (alt names: PKNH_0303000; PKH_030970)
  Species: Plasmodium knowlesi
  Insert size (bp): 1115
  GenBank ID: CAQ38197.1
  Entrez Gene: PKH_030970 (a.k.a. PKH_030970)
  Promoter: CMV
  Tag / fusion protein: ratCd4(d3+4)-bio-6His (C terminal on backbone)
  Cloning method: Restriction Enzyme; 5′ cloning site NotI (not destroyed); 3′ cloning site AscI (not destroyed)
  Sequencing primers: 5′ CMV-F
Resource information
  A portion of this plasmid was derived from a plasmid made by: Insert was chemically synthesised.
Terms and licenses: Academic/Nonprofit Terms; Industry Terms: Not Available to Industry
How to cite: Pk_P41-Cd4-bio-His was a gift from Gavin Wright (Addgene plasmid # 126847 ; http://n2t.net/addgene:126847 ; RRID:Addgene_126847)
