[The description below was written by a language model from this plasmid's Addgene catalogue record and pLannotate feature annotations shown in this document.]
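Description:
Pk_P41-Cd4-bio-His is a mammalian expression plasmid built on the pTT3 backbone for producing a recombinant, secreted form of the Plasmodium knowlesi protein P41 (PKNH_0303000). In E. coli it is maintained at high copy through a ColE1/pUC-type origin and selected with ampicillin via the β-lactamase gene. The backbone also carries an Epstein-Barr virus oriP fragment, which supports episomal retention and higher transient yields in cell lines that supply EBNA1. Short lac-region, tet promoter and bla fragments annotated near the origin appear to be backbone remnants rather than functional parts.

Expression is driven by the CMV enhancer and immediate-early promoter, which span the numbering origin of the circular map. These are followed by adenovirus-derived leader and splice sequences and a chimeric intron fragment; a reverse-strand hit to adenoviral terminal protein here most likely reflects this leader region rather than a real coding payload. A mouse immunoglobulin heavy chain signal sequence fragment lies just upstream of the insert position and would direct the product into the secretory pathway. The chemically synthesised P41 insert of about 1.1 kb sits between retained NotI and AscI sites; it is not itself annotated in the feature table but corresponds to the unannotated gap before the Cd4 feature. It is fused at its C terminus to backbone-encoded rat Cd4 domains 3 and 4, a biotinylation tag and a six-histidine tag, and the transcript ends at a rabbit β-globin polyadenylation signal. The tags allow purification and capture of the protein. The associated work used it as part of a panel of antigens from human-infective Plasmodium species for serological surveillance.
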