Features (pLannotate 1.2.2; 18 found; start..end, strand, type, name):
      2..201     +  promoter       CMV promoter: human cytomegalovirus (CMV) immediate early promoter
    269..307     +  misc_feature   Ad SA (fragment): adenovirus major late transcript splice acceptor (Friedrich and Soriano, 1991)
    340..549     -  CDS            PTP (fragment): TERM_ADE02 - Experimental evidence at protein level: Swiss-Prot protein existence level 1. Protein covalently bound to the viral DNA that acts as a primer for viral genomic replication by DNA strand displacement. Assembles on the viral origin of replication in an initiation complex with viral polymerase, DBP, host NFIA and host POU2F1/OCT1. During initiation, the polymerase covalently couples the first dCTP with Ser- 580 of pTP. The terminal protein stimulates the template activity over 20 fold compared to protein-free templates. Neo-synthesized viral genomes are linked to two preterminal prot
    580..669     +  intron         chimeric intron (fragment): chimera between introns from adenovirus and immunoglobulin heavy chain genes
    688..734     +  CDS            IgH signal sequence (fragment): signal sequence from the mouse immunoglobulin heavy chain variable region
   1930..2490    +  CDS            Cd4 (fragment): CD4_RAT - Experimental evidence at protein level: Swiss-Prot protein existence level 1. Integral membrane glycoprotein that plays an essential role in the immune response and serves multiple functions in responses against both external and internal offenses. In T-cells, functions primarily as a coreceptor for MHC class II molecule:peptide complex. The antigens presented by class II peptides are derived from extracellular proteins while class I peptides are derived from cytosolic proteins. Interacts simultaneously with the T-cell receptor (TCR) and the MHC class II presented by antigen presenti
   2650..2705    +  polyA_signal   β-globin poly(A) signal: rabbit β-globin polyadenylation signal (Gil and Proudfoot, 1987)
   3219..4900    -  rep_origin     oriP (fragment): Epstein-Barr virus oriP replication origin (Yates et al., 2000)
   5027..5131    +  promoter       AmpR promoter: bla
   5132..5992    +  CDS            AmpR: β-lactamase; bla; confers resistance to ampicillin, carbenicillin, and related antibiotics
   6163..6751    +  rep_origin     ori: high-copy-number ColE1/pMB1/pBR322/pUC origin of replication
   6934..7026    +  CDS            lacI (fragment): lac repressor; lacI; The lac repressor binds to the lac operator to inhibit transcription in E. coli. This inhibition can be relieved by adding lactose or isopropyl-β-D-thiogalactopyranoside (IPTG).
   7039..7060    +  protein_bind   CAP binding site: CAP binding activates transcription in the presence of cAMP. E. coli catabolite activator protein
   7075..7105    +  promoter       lac promoter: promoter for the E. coli lac operon
   7113..7129    +  protein_bind   lac operator: The lac repressor binds to the lac operator to inhibit transcription in E. coli. This inhibition can be relieved by adding lactose or isopropyl-β-D-thiogalactopyranoside (IPTG). lac repressor encoded by lacI
   7199..7215    +  promoter       tet promoter (fragment): E. coli promoter for tetracycline efflux protein gene
   7225..7250    -  CDS            bla(M) (fragment): β-lactamase lacking the signal sequence; bla(M); allows cytosolic expression of β-lactamase
   7424..7803    +  enhancer       CMV enhancer: human cytomegalovirus immediate early enhancer
>Addgene plasmid #126847 | Pk_P41-Cd4-bio-His | addgene full sequence | sequence record 245744 | Addgene NGS Result
GTGATGCGGTTTTGGCAGTACACCAATGGGCGTGGATAGCGGTTTGACTCACGGGGATTTCCAAGTCTCC
ACCCCATTGACGTCAATGGGAGTTTGTTTTGGCACCAAAATCAACGGGACTTTCCAAAATGTCGTAATAA
CCCCGCCCCGTTGACGCAAATGGGCGGTAGGCGTGTACGGTGGGAGGTCTATATAAGCAGAGCTCGTTTA
GTGAACCGTCAGATCCTCACTCTCTTCCGCATCGCTGTCTGCGAGGGCCAGCTGTTGGGCTCGCGGTTGA
GGACAAACTCTTCGCGGTCTTTCCAGTACTCTTGGATCGGAAACCCGTCGGCCTCCGAACGGTACTCCGC
CACCGAGGGACCTGAGCGAGTCCGCATCGACCGGATCGGAAAACCTCTCGAGAAAGGCGTCTAACCAGTC
ACAGTCGCAAGGTAGGCTGAGCACCGTGGCGGGCGGCAGCGGGTGGCGGTCGGGGTTGTTTCTGGCGGAG
GTGCTGCTGATGATGTAATTAAAGTAGGCGGTCTTGAGACGGCGGATGGTCGAGGTGAGGTGTGGCAGGC
TTGAGATCCAGCTGTTGGGGTGAGTACTCCCTCTCAAAAGCGGGCATTACTTCTGCGCTAAGATTGTCAG
TTTCCAAAAACGAGGAGGATTTGATATTCACCTGGCCCGATCTGGCCATACACTTGAGTGACAATGACAT
CCACTTTGCCTTTCTCTCCACAGGTGTCCACTCCCAGGTCCAAGTTTGCCACCATGGAGTTTCAGACCCA
GGTACTCATGTCCCTGCTGCTCTGCATGTCTGGTGCGGCCGCCGAGGAACACATCTGCGACTTCACCAAA
GAGAAGTACCTGCTGGGCAAGAACGAGAAAGAATACTGCGTGGTGGAAGCCAAGCCCTTCGACAGCGTGA
CCTTCATCTGCCCCAAGAAAATCGGCGCCCAGTGCTTCCAGAACGTGAACACCGAGGACGACATCAGCAA
AGAAAAGATGGAAAGCAGCAAGCTGGCCATCGACGAGCTGCTGTACGGCAGCACCCTGTACGGCGATACC
CTGCTGATCTCCCCTACCGTGAAGCAGAGCAAGACCTTCTACTGCTTCTGCAACCTCGAGATGAAGGACA
TGAAGAAGTATCTGCAGAAGAAGCGGCTGTCTAAAGAGAAGGAAAAAGAGAAAGAGAACGCCAAGAAAAA
GTCCACCGTGAACGTGGACAACCTGGAAAACGCCGACGAGGACATGGAAGTGATCGTGCCCCAGAAGCAG
GAAGATCAGAACCTCGTCCGGGCCCTGCACAGAGTGCGCAAGATCATGAACATCATCGAGCGCGAGAAGA
ACAAAGAGGAAGAAGGCGACGACTCCGAGAAAAAGAAAGAAGAGGACAAAGAAGAGGAAGAGGAAGAAGA
AGAAGAGGAAGAACTGGTCGTCGAGGAAAAAGAGGAAGAAAAGGACAAGAACAAGATCGAGAAGATCATC
ACCAAATACGGCGTGATGAAGGTGGTGGTGTCCACCAACCACGCCATCACCAAGGGCTGCGATTTCGGCA
ACAACGTGGTCAACTACTTCAGCAAGCCCTACCCCATCGAGAGATACGGCGGCAGCAAAGTGTGCCGGAT
CGAGGCCAAGCCTGGCGAGTTCGTGGGCTTCAAGTGCATCTACGACAACACCGGCAGCGTGGAACCCCAC
AACTGCTTCGACAAGGTGTTCTACGAGGGCAAAGAAACCGACCTGCAGACCCTGATGCCCGGCTACATCA
GCTACGGCAACAAGAAGAAGGGCAAATACGCCTTCTACCTGAAGCTGCCCCACTTCGTGCAGCACAGCTA
CACCATCCGGTGCAAGTGCCGCAGCACCGTGTGGCAGTACGACGACTACGTGTTCGAGCTGGCCGTGGAA
GGCGGCGAGTCTGATGTGGTGGCCAAGAGCTTCCACGAAGGCGCGCCGTCGACCTCCATCACGGCCTATA
AGAGTGAGGGGGAGTCAGCGGAGTTCTCCTTCCCACTCAACCTTGGAGAGGAAAGCCTGCAGGGAGAGTT
GAGATGGAAGGCAGAGAAGGCTCCTTCTTCCCAGTCCTGGATCACCTTCTCCCTAAAGAACCAAAAGGTG
TCTGTGCAGAAGTCTACTAGCAACCCCAAGTTCCAGCTGTCCGAAACGCTCCCACTCACCCTTCAGATAC
CCCAGGTCTCCCTTCAGTTTGCTGGTTCTGGCAACCTGACCCTGACTCTGGACAGAGGGATACTGTATCA
GGAAGTGAACCTGGTGGTGATGAAAGTGACTCAGCCCGACAGCAACACTTTGACCTGTGAGGTGATGGGA
CCCACCTCACCCAAGATGAGACTGATCTTGAAGCAGGAGAATCAGGAGGCCAGGGTCTCCAGGCAGGAGA
AAGTGATTCAAGTGCAGGCCCCTGAAGCAGGGGTGTGGCAATGTCTACTGAGTGAAGGTGAAGAGGTCAA
GATGGACTCCAAGATCCAGGTTTTATCCAAAGGGTTGAATTCCGGCAGCCTGCACCACATCCTGGACGCC
CAGAAGATGCTGTGGAACCACAGGGACAGGAACCTGCCTCCTCTGGCCCCTCTGGGCCCCCACCACCATC
ACCACCATTGAGTCTAGACACGTGATTAATTAAGGATCCCCCGACCTCGACCTCTGGCTAATAAAGGAAA
TTTATTTTCATTGCAATAGTGTGTTGGAATTTTTTGTGTCTCTCACTCGGAAGGACATATGGGAGGGCAA
ATCATTTGGTCGAGATCCCTCGGAGATCTCTAGCTAGAGGATCGATCCCCGCCCCGGACGAACTAAACCT
GACTACGACATCTCTGCCCCTTCTTCGCGGGGCAGTGCATGTAATCCCTTCAGTTGGTTGGTACAACTTG
CCAACTGGGCCCTGTTCCACATGTGACACGGGGGGGGACCAAACACAAAGGGGTTCTCTGACTGTAGTTG
ACATCCTTATAAATGGATGTGCACATTTGCCAACACTGAGTGGCTTTCATCCTGGAGCAGACTTTGCAGT
CTGTGGACTGCAACACAACATTGCCTTTATGTGTAACTCTTGGCTGAAGCTCTTACACCAATGCTGGGGG
ACATGTACCTCCCAGGGGCCCAGGAAGACTACGGGAGGCTACACCAACGTCAATCAGAGGGGCCTGTGTA
GCTACCGATAAGCGGACCCTCAAGAGGGCATTAGCAATAGTGTTTATAAGGCCCCCTTGTTAACCCTAAA
CGGGTAGCATATGCTTCCCGGGTAGTAGTATATACTATCCAGACTAACCCTAATTCAATAGCATATGTTA
CCCAACGGGAAGCATATGCTATCGAATTAGGGTTAGTAAAAGGGTCCTAAGGAACAGCGATATCTCCCAC
CCCATGAGCTGTCACGGTTTTATTTACATGGGGTCAGGATTCCACGAGGGTAGTGAACCATTTTAGTCAC
AAGGGCAGTGGCTGAAGATCAAGGAGCGGGCAGTGAACTCTCCTGAATCTTCGCCTGCTTCTTCATTCTC
CTTCGTTTAGCTAATAGAATAACTGCTGAGTTGTGAACAGTAAGGTGTATGTGAGGTGCTCGAAAACAAG
GTTTCAGGTGACGCCCCCAGAATAAAATTTGGACGGGGGGTTCAGTGGTGGCATTGTGCTATGACACCAA
TATAACCCTCACAAACCCCTTGGGCAATAAATACTAGTGTAGGAATGAAACATTCTGAATATCTTTAACA
ATAGAAATCCATGGGGTGGGGACAAGCCGTAAAGACTGGATGTCCATCTCACACGAATTTATGGCTATGG
GCAACACATAATCCTAGTGCAATATGATACTGGGGTTATTAAGATGTGTCCCAGGCAGGGACCAAGACAG
GTGAACCATGTTGTTACACTCTATTTGTAACAAGGGGAAAGAGAGTGGACGCCGACAGCAGCGGACTCCA
CTGGTTGTCTCTAACACCCCCGAAAATTAAACGGGGCTCCACGCCAATGGGGCCCATAAACAAAGACAAG
TGGCCACTCTTTTTTTTGAAATTGTGGAGTGGGGGCACGCGTCAGCCCCCACACGCCGCCCTGCGGTTTT
GGACTGTAAAATAAGGGTGTAATAACTTGGCTGATTGTAACCCCGCTAACCACTGCGGTCAAACCACTTG
CCCACAAAACCACTAATGGCACCCCGGGGAATACCTGCATAAGTAGGTGGGCGGGCCAAGATAGGGGCGC
GATTGCTGCGATCTGGAGGACAAATTACACACACTTGCGCCTGAGCGCCAAGCACAGGGTTGTTGGTCCT
CATATTCACGAGGTCGCTGAGAGCACGGTGGGCTAATGTTGCCATGGGTAGCATATACTACCCAAATATC
TGGATAGCATATGCTATCCTAATCTATATCTGGGTAGCATAGGCTATCCTAATCTATATCTGGGTAGCAT
ATGCTATCCTAATCTATATCTGGGTAGTATATGCTATCCTAATTTATATCTGGGTAGCATAGGCTATCCT
AATCTATATCTGGGTAGCATATGCTATCCTAATCTATATCTGGGTAGTATATGCTATCCTAATCTGTATC
CGGGTAGCATATGCTATCCTAATAGAGATTAGGGTAGTATATGCTATCCTAATTTATATCTGGGTAGCAT
ATACTACCCAAATATCTGGATAGCATATGCTATCCTAATCTATATCTGGGTAGCATATGCTATCCTAATC
TATATCTGGGTAGCATAGGCTATCCTAATCTATATCTGGGTAGCATATGCTATCCTAATCTATATCTGGG
TAGTATATGCTATCCTAATTTATATCTGGGTAGCATAGGCTATCCTAATCTATATCTGGGTAGCATATGC
TATCCTAATCTATATCTGGGTAGTATATGCTATCCTAATCTGTATCCGGGTAGCATATGCTATCCTCATG
ATAAGCTGTCAAACATGAGAATTTTCTTGAAGACGAAAGGGCCTCGTGATACGCCTATTTTTATAGGTTA
ATGTCATGATAATAATGGTTTCTTAGACGTCAGGTGGCACTTTTCGGGGAAATGTGCGCGGAACCCCTAT
TTGTTTATTTTTCTAAATACATTCAAATATGTATCCGCTCATGAGACAATAACCCTGATAAATGCTTCAA
TAATATTGAAAAAGGAAGAGTATGAGTATTCAACATTTCCGTGTCGCCCTTATTCCCTTTTTTGCGGCAT
TTTGCCTTCCTGTTTTTGCTCACCCAGAAACGCTGGTGAAAGTAAAAGATGCTGAAGATCAGTTGGGTGC
ACGAGTGGGTTACATCGAACTGGATCTCAACAGCGGTAAGATCCTTGAGAGTTTTCGCCCCGAAGAACGT
TTTCCAATGATGAGCACTTTTAAAGTTCTGCTATGTGGCGCGGTATTATCCCGTGTTGACGCCGGGCAAG
AGCAACTCGGTCGCCGCATACACTATTCTCAGAATGACTTGGTTGAGTACTCACCAGTCACAGAAAAGCA
TCTTACGGATGGCATGACAGTAAGAGAATTATGCAGTGCTGCCATAACCATGAGTGATAACACTGCGGCC
AACTTACTTCTGACAACGATCGGAGGACCGAAGGAGCTAACCGCTTTTTTGCACAACATGGGGGATCATG
TAACTCGCCTTGATCGTTGGGAACCGGAGCTGAATGAAGCCATACCAAACGACGAGCGTGACACCACGAT
GCCTGCAGCAATGGCAACAACGTTGCGCAAACTATTAACTGGCGAACTACTTACTCTAGCTTCCCGGCAA
CAATTAATAGACTGGATGGAGGCGGATAAAGTTGCAGGACCACTTCTGCGCTCGGCCCTTCCGGCTGGCT
GGTTTATTGCTGATAAATCTGGAGCCGGTGAGCGTGGGTCTCGCGGTATCATTGCAGCACTGGGGCCAGA
TGGTAAGCCCTCCCGTATCGTAGTTATCTACACGACGGGGAGTCAGGCAACTATGGATGAACGAAATAGA
CAGATCGCTGAGATAGGTGCCTCACTGATTAAGCATTGGTAACTGTCAGACCAAGTTTACTCATATATAC
TTTAGATTGATTTAAAACTTCATTTTTAATTTAAAAGGATCTAGGTGAAGATCCTTTTTGATAATCTCAT
GACCAAAATCCCTTAACGTGAGTTTTCGTTCCACTGAGCGTCAGACCCCGTAGAAAAGATCAAAGGATCT
TCTTGAGATCCTTTTTTTCTGCGCGTAATCTGCTGCTTGCAAACAAAAAAACCACCGCTACCAGCGGTGG
TTTGTTTGCCGGATCAAGAGCTACCAACTCTTTTTCCGAAGGTAACTGGCTTCAGCAGAGCGCAGATACC
AAATACTGTTCTTCTAGTGTAGCCGTAGTTAGGCCACCACTTCAAGAACTCTGTAGCACCGCCTACATAC
CTCGCTCTGCTAATCCTGTTACCAGTGGCTGCTGCCAGTGGCGATAAGTCGTGTCTTACCGGGTTGGACT
CAAGACGATAGTTACCGGATAAGGCGCAGCGGTCGGGCTGAACGGGGGGTTCGTGCACACAGCCCAGCTT
GGAGCGAACGACCTACACCGAACTGAGATACCTACAGCGTGAGCTATGAGAAAGCGCCACGCTTCCCGAA
GGGAGAAAGGCGGACAGGTATCCGGTAAGCGGCAGGGTCGGAACAGGAGAGCGCACGAGGGAGCTTCCAG
GGGGAAACGCCTGGTATCTTTATAGTCCTGTCGGGTTTCGCCACCTCTGACTTGAGCGTCGATTTTTGTG
ATGCTCGTCAGGGGGGCGGAGCCTATGGAAAAACGCCAGCAACGCGGCCTTTTTACGGTTCCTGGCCTTT
TGCTGGCCTTTTGCTCACATGTTCTTTCCTGCGTTATCCCCTGATTCTGTGGATAACCGTATTACCGCCT
TTGAGTGAGCTGATACCGCTCGCCGCAGCCGAACGACCGAGCGCAGCGAGTCAGTGAGCGAGGAAGCGGA
AGAGCGCCCAATACGCAAACCGCCTCTCCCCGCGCGTTGGCCGATTCATTAATGCAGCTGGCACGACAGG
TTTCCCGACTGGAAAGCGGGCAGTGAGCGCAACGCAATTAATGTGAGTTAGCTCACTCATTAGGCACCCC
AGGCTTTACACTTTATGCTTCCGGCTCGTATGTTGTGTGGAATTGTGAGCGGATAACAATTTCACACAGG
AAACAGCTATGACCATGATTACGCCAAGCTCTAGCTAGAGGTCGACCAATTCTCATGTTTGACAGCTTAT
CATCGCAGATCCGGGCAACGTTGTTGCCATTGCTGCAGGCGCAGAACTGGTAGGTATGGAAGATCTATAC
ATTGAATCAATATTGGCAATTAGCCATATTAGTCATTGGTTATATAGCATAAATCAATATTGGCTATTGG
CCATTGCATACGTTGTATCTATATCATAATATGTACATTTATATTGGCTCATGTCCAATATGACCGCCAT
GTTGACATTGATTATTGACTAGTTATTAATAGTAATCAATTACGGGGTCATTAGTTCATAGCCCATATAT
GGAGTTCCGCGTTACATAACTTACGGTAAATGGCCCGCCTGGCTGACCGCCCAACGACCCCCGCCCATTG
ACGTCAATAATGACGTATGTTCCCATAGTAACGCCAATAGGGACTTTCCATTGACGTCAATGGGTGGAGT
ATTTACGGTAAACTGCCCACTTGGCAGTACATCAAGTGTATCATATGCCAAGTCCGCCCCCTATTGACGT
CAATGACGGTAAATGGCCCGCCTGGCATTATGCCCAGTACATGACCTTACGGGACTTTCCTACTTGGCAG
TACATCTACGTATTAGTCATCGCTATTACCATG
